>Addgene plasmid #81480 | pDONR223_CYP3A5_p.D336N | addgene full sequence | sequence record 168323 | Addgene NGS result
CTTTCCTGCGTTATCCCCTGATTCTGTGGATAACCGTATTACCGCCTTTGAGTGAGCTGATACCGCTCGC
CGCAGCCGAACGACCGAGCGCAGCGAGTCAGTGAGCGAGGAAGCGGAAGAGCGCCCAATACGCAAACCGC
CTCTCCCCGCGCGTTGGCCGATTCATTAATGCAGCTGGCACGACAGGTTTCCCGACTGGAAAGCGGGCAG
TGAGCGCAACGCAATTAATACGCGTACCGCTAGCCAGGAAGAGTTTGTAGAAACGCAAAAAGGCCATCCG
TCAGGATGGCCTTCTGCTTAGTTTGATGCCTGGCAGTTTATGGCGGGCGTCCTGCCCGCCACCCTCCGGG
CCGTTGCTTCACAACGTTCAAATCCGCTCCCGGCGGATTTGTCCTACTCAGGAGAGCGTTCACCGACAAA
CAACAGATAAAACGAAAGGCCCAGTCTTCCGACTGAGCCTTTCGTTTTATTTGATGCCTGGCAGTTCCCT
ACTCTCGCGTTAACGCTAGCATGGATGTTTTCCCAGTCACGACGTTGTAAAACGACGGCCAGTCTTAAGC
TCGGGCCCCAAATAATGATTTTATTTTGACTGATAGTGACCTGTTCGTTGCAACAAATTGATGAGCAATG
CTTTTTTATAATGCCAACTTTGTACAAAAAAGTTGGCACCATGGACCTCATCCCAAATTTGGCGGTGGAA
ACCTGGCTTCTCCTGGCTGTCAGCCTGGTGCTCCTCTATCTATATGGGACCCGTACACATGGACTTTTTA
AGAGACTGGGAATTCCAGGGCCCACACCTCTGCCTTTGTTGGGAAATGTTTTGTCCTATCGTCAGGGTCT
CTGGAAATTTGACACAGAGTGCTATAAAAAGTATGGAAAAATGTGGGGAACGTATGAAGGTCAACTCCCT
GTGCTGGCCATCACAGATCCCGACGTGATCAGAACAGTGCTAGTGAAAGAATGTTATTCTGTCTTCACAA
ATCGAAGGTCTTTAGGCCCAGTGGGATTTATGAAAAGTGCCATCTCTTTAGCTGAGGATGAAGAATGGAA
GAGAATACGGTCATTGCTGTCTCCAACCTTCACCAGCGGAAAACTCAAGGAGATGTTCCCCATCATTGCC
CAGTATGGAGATGTATTGGTGAGAAACTTGAGGCGGGAAGCAGAGAAAGGCAAGCCTGTCACCTTGAAAG
ACATCTTTGGGGCCTACAGCATGGATGTGATTACTGGCACATCATTTGGAGTGAACATCGACTCTCTCAA
CAATCCACAAGACCCCTTTGTGGAGAGCACTAAGAAGTTCCTAAAATTTGGTTTCTTAGATCCATTATTT
CTCTCAATAATACTCTTTCCATTCCTTACCCCAGTTTTTGAAGCATTAAATGTCTCTCTGTTTCCAAAAG
ATACCATAAATTTTTTAAGTAAATCTGTAAACAGAATGAAGAAAAGTCGCCTCAACGACAAACAAAAGCA
CCGACTAGATTTCCTTCAGCTGATGATTGACTCCCAGAATTCGAAAGAAACTGAGTCCCACAAAGCTCTG
TCTGATCTGGAGCTCGCAGCCCAGTCAATAATCTTCATTTTTGCTGGCTATGAAACCACCAGCAGTGTTC
TTTCCTTCACTTTATATGAACTGGCCACTCACCCTGATGTCCAGCAGAAACTGCAAAAGGAGATTAATGC
AGTTTTGCCCAATAAGGCACCACCTACCTATGATGCCGTGGTACAGATGGAGTACCTTGACATGGTGGTG
AATGAAACACTCAGATTATTCCCAGTTGCTATTAGACTTGAGAGGACTTGCAAGAAAGATGTTGAAATCA
ATGGGGTATTCATTCCCAAAGGGTCAATGGTGGTGATTCCAACTTATGCTCTTCACCATGACCCAAAGTA
CTGGACAGAGCCTGAGGAGTTCCGCCCTGAAAGGTTCAGTAAGAAGAAGGACAGCATAGATCCTTACATA
TACACACCCTTTGGAACTGGACCCAGAAACTGCATTGGCATGAGGTTTGCTCTCATGAACATGAAACTTG
CTCTAATCAGAGTCCTTCAGAACTTCTCCTTCAAACCTTGTAAAGAAACACAGATCCCCTTGAAATTAGA
CACGCAAGGACTTCTTCAACCAGAAAAACCCATTGTTCTAAAGGTGGATTCAAGAGATGGAACCCTAAGT
GGAGAATGATTGCCAACTTTCTTGTACAAAGTTGGCATTATAAGAAAGCATTGCTTATCAATTTGTTGCA
ACGAACAGGTCACTATCAGTCAAAATAAAATCATTATTTGCCATCCAGCTGATATCCCCTATAGTGAGTC
GTATTACATGGTCATAGCTGTTTCCTGGCAGCTCTGGCCCGTGTCTCAAAATCTCTGATGTTACATTGCA
CAAGATAAAAATATATCATCATGCCTCCTCTAGACCAGCCAGGACAGAAATGCCTCGACTTCGCTGCTAC
CCAAGGTTGCCGGGTGACGCACACCGTGGAAACGGATGAAGGCACGAACCCAGTGGACATAAGCCTGTTC
GGTTCGTAAGCTGTAATGCAAGTAGCGTATGCGCTCACGCAACTGGTCCAGAACCTTGACCGAACGCAGC
GGTGGTAACGGCGCAGTGGCGGTTTTCATGGCTTGTTATGACTGTTTTTTTGGGGTACAGTCTATGCCTC
GGGCATCCAAGCAGCAAGCGCGTTACGCCGTGGGTCGATGTTTGATGTTATGGAGCAGCAACGATGTTAC
GCAGCAGGGCAGTCGCCCTAAAACAAAGTTAAACATTATGAGGGAAGCGGTGATCGCCGAAGTATCGACT
CAACTATCAGAGGTAGTTGGCGTCATCGAGCGCCATCTCGAACCGACGTTGCTGGCCGTACATTTGTACG
GCTCCGCAGTGGATGGCGGCCTGAAGCCACACAGTGATATTGATTTGCTGGTTACGGTGACCGTAAGGCT
TGATGAAACAACGCGGCGAGCTTTGATCAACGACCTTTTGGAAACTTCGGCTTCCCCTGGAGAGAGCGAG
ATTCTCCGCGCTGTAGAAGTCACCATTGTTGTGCACGACGACATCATTCCGTGGCGTTATCCAGCTAAGC
GCGAACTGCAATTTGGAGAATGGCAGCGCAATGACATTCTTGCAGGTATCTTCGAGCCAGCCACGATCGA
CATTGATCTGGCTATCTTGCTGACAAAAGCAAGAGAACATAGCGTTGCCTTGGTAGGTCCAGCGGCGGAG
GAACTCTTTGATCCGGTTCCTGAACAGGATCTATTTGAGGCGCTAAATGAAACCTTAACGCTATGGAACT
CGCCGCCCGACTGGGCTGGCGATGAGCGAAATGTAGTGCTTACGTTGTCCCGCATTTGGTACAGCGCAGT
AACCGGCAAAATCGCGCCGAAGGATGTCGCTGCCGACTGGGCAATGGAGCGCCTGCCGGCCCAGTATCAG
CCCGTCATACTTGAAGCTAGACAGGCTTATCTTGGACAAGAAGAAGATCGCTTGGCCTCGCGCGCAGATC
AGTTGGAAGAATTTGTCCACTACGTGAAAGGCGAGATCACCAAGGTAGTCGGCAAATAACCCTCGAGCCA
CCCATGACCAAAATCCCTTAACGTGAGTTACGCGTCGTTCCACTGAGCGTCAGACCCCGTAGAAAAGATC
AAAGGATCTTCTTGAGATCCTTTTTTTCTGCGCGTAATCTGCTGCTTGCAAACAAAAAAACCACCGCTAC
CAGCGGTGGTTTGTTTGCCGGATCAAGAGCTACCAACTCTTTTTCCGAAGGTAACTGGCTTCAGCAGAGC
GCAGATACCAAATACTGTTCTTCTAGTGTAGCCGTAGTTAGGCCACCACTTCAAGAACTCTGTAGCACCG
CCTACATACCTCGCTCTGCTAATCCTGTTACCAGTGGCTGCTGCCAGTGGCGATAAGTCGTGTCTTACCG
GGTTGGACTCAAGACGATAGTTACCGGATAAGGCGCAGCGGTCGGGCTGAACGGGGGGTTCGTGCACACA
GCCCAGCTTGGAGCGAACGACCTACACCGAACTGAGATACCTACAGCGTGAGCTATGAGAAAGCGCCACG
CTTCCCGAAGGGAGAAAGGCGGACAGGTATCCGGTAAGCGGCAGGGTCGGAACAGGAGAGCGCACGAGGG
AGCTTCCAGGGGGAAACGCCTGGTATCTTTATAGTCCTGTCGGGTTTCGCCACCTCTGACTTGAGCGTCG
ATTTTTGTGATGCTCGTCAGGGGGGCGGAGCCTATGGAAAAACGCCAGCAACGCGGCCTTTTTACGGTTC
CTGGCCTTTTGCTGGCCTTTTGCTCACATGTT
Features (pLannotate 1.2.2; 12 found; start..end, strand, type, name):
    121..213     +  CDS            lacI (fragment): lac repressor; lacI; The lac repressor binds to the lac operator to inhibit transcription in E. coli. This inhibition can be relieved by adding lactose or isopropyl-β-D-thiogalactopyranoside (IPTG).
    268..295     -  terminator     rrnB T2 terminator: transcription terminator T2 from the E. coli rrnB gene
    427..470     +  terminator     rrnB T1 terminator: Escherichia coli rrnB; transcription terminator T1 from the E. coli rrnB gene
    517..553     -  CDS            lacZα (fragment): LacZα fragment of β-galactosidase; lacZ fragment
    570..665     +  protein_bind   attL3: mutant version of attL; recombination site for the Gateway® LR reaction LR Clonase™
    671..2176    +  CDS            CYP3A5: CP3A5_HUMAN - Experimental evidence at protein level: Swiss-Prot protein existence level 1. A cytochrome P450 monooxygenase involved in the metabolism of steroid hormones and vitamins (PubMed:2732228, PubMed:10681376, PubMed:11093772, PubMed:12865317). Mechanistically, uses molecular oxygen inserting one oxygen atom into a substrate, and reducing the second into a water molecule, with two electrons provided by NADPH via cytochrome P450 reductase (NADPH--hemoprotein reductase). Catalyzes the hydroxylation of carbon-hydrogen bonds (PubMed:12865317, PubMed:2732228, PubMed:10681376, PubMed:1109377
   2184..2279    -  protein_bind   attL3: mutant version of attL; recombination site for the Gateway® LR reaction LR Clonase™
   2298..2316    -  promoter       T7 promoter: promoter for bacteriophage T7 RNA polymerase
   2506..2529    +  promoter       Pc promoter (fragment): intI1 (promoter lies within the coding sequence); class 1 integron promoter
   2705..2761    +  CDS            GmR (fragment): gentamycin acetyltransferase; aacC1; confers resistance to gentamycin
   2768..3559    +  CDS            SmR: aminoglycoside adenylyltransferase (Murphy, 1985); aadA; confers resistance to spectinomycin and streptomycin
   3652..4240    +  rep_origin     ori: high-copy-number ColE1/pMB1/pBR322/pUC origin of replication
