[The description below was written by a language model from this plasmid's Addgene catalogue record and pLannotate feature annotations shown in this document.]
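Description:
pDONR223_CYP3A5_p.D336N is a Gateway entry clone built in the Invitrogen pDONR223 backbone and belongs to the Target Accelerator Plasmid Collection, a set of wild-type and variant open reading frames assembled for systematic functional testing of rare cancer-associated alleles. It is a small bacterial plasmid of about 4.3 kb. It replicates at high copy in E. coli from a ColE1/pUC-type origin and is selected with spectinomycin through the aadA (SmR) aminoglycoside adenylyltransferase gene. An integron Pc promoter fragment lies upstream of that marker, along with a short remnant of a gentamicin resistance gene. Small fragments of lacI and lacZα are also annotated as backbone remnants.

The payload is the human CYP3A5 coding sequence carrying the D336N substitution. CYP3A5 encodes a cytochrome P450 monooxygenase involved in steroid hormone and vitamin metabolism. The roughly 1.5 kb ORF sits between two attL recombination sites. The automated annotation labels both as attL3, but they function as the pair of sites recognised in the Gateway LR reaction. The rrnB T1 and T2 terminators upstream insulate the insert from read-through transcription. A T7 promoter lies just outside the downstream attL site, pointing back toward the insert, and M13 priming sites are recorded for sequencing.

The record lists no promoter for the insert, so the clone is not itself an expression construct. It serves as a shuttle for moving the variant ORF by LR recombination into destination vectors of choice. The clone is in the "closed" configuration, with a stop codon directly after the ORF. Destination vectors can therefore add N-terminal tags, but C-terminal fusions will not be translated.
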