Addgene plasmid #81480: pDONR223_CYP3A5_p.D336N
Purpose: Gateway Donor vector containing CYP3A5 , part of the Target Accelerator Plasmid Collection.
Depositing lab: Jesse Boehm & William Hahn & David Root. Depositing organization: Broad Institute. Publication: Systematic Functional Interrogation of Rare Cancer Variants Identifies Oncogenic Alleles. Kim E, Ilic N, Shrestha Y, Zou L, Kamburov A, Zhu C, Yang X, Lubonja R, Tran N, Nguyen C, Lawrence MS, Piccioni F, Bagul M, Doench JG, Chouinard CR, Wu X, Hogstrom L, Natoli T, Tamayo P, Horn H, Corsello SM, Lage K, Root DE, Subramanian A, Golub TR, Getz G, Boehm JS, Hahn WC. Cancer Discov. 2016 Jul;6(7):714-26. doi: 10.1158/2159-8290.CD-16-0160. Epub 2016 May 4. PubMed 27147599.
Backbone
  Vector backbone: pDONR223
  Backbone manufacturer: Invitrogen
  Backbone size w/o insert (bp): 2790
  Vector type: Gateway Entry vector
Growth in bacteria
  Bacterial resistance: Spectinomycin, 50 μg/mL
  Growth temperature: 37°C
  Growth strain: DH5alpha
  Copy number: High Copy
Gene/Insert
  Gene/Insert name: CYP3A5 (alt name: NM_000777.4)
  Species: H. sapiens (human)
  Mutation: D336N
  Entrez Gene: CYP3A5 (a.k.a. CP35, CYPIIIA5, P450PCN3, PCN3)
  Promoter: None
  Cloning method: Gateway Cloning
  Sequencing primers: 5′ M13pUC-fwd; 3′ M13-Rev
Terms and licenses: Academic/Nonprofit Terms; Industry Terms: Not Available to Industry
Depositor comments: Closed state: stop codon immediately follows insert
How to cite: pDONR223_CYP3A5_p.D336N was a gift from Jesse Boehm & William Hahn & David Root (Addgene plasmid # 81480 ; http://n2t.net/addgene:81480 ; RRID:Addgene_81480)
