>Addgene plasmid #81480 | pDONR223_CYP3A5_p.D336N | depositor partial sequence | sequence record 154799 | Insert sequence
ATGGACCTCATCCCAAATTTGGCGGTGGAAACCTGGCTTCTCCTGGCTGTCAGCCTGGTGCTCCTCTATC
TATATGGGACCCGTACACATGGACTTTTTAAGAGACTGGGAATTCCAGGGCCCACACCTCTGCCTTTGTT
GGGAAATGTTTTGTCCTATCGTCAGGGTCTCTGGAAATTTGACACAGAGTGCTATAAAAAGTATGGAAAA
ATGTGGGGAACGTATGAAGGTCAACTCCCTGTGCTGGCCATCACAGATCCCGACGTGATCAGAACAGTGC
TAGTGAAAGAATGTTATTCTGTCTTCACAAATCGAAGGTCTTTAGGCCCAGTGGGATTTATGAAAAGTGC
CATCTCTTTAGCTGAGGATGAAGAATGGAAGAGAATACGGTCATTGCTGTCTCCAACCTTCACCAGCGGA
AAACTCAAGGAGATGTTCCCCATCATTGCCCAGTATGGAGATGTATTGGTGAGAAACTTGAGGCGGGAAG
CAGAGAAAGGCAAGCCTGTCACCTTGAAAGACATCTTTGGGGCCTACAGCATGGATGTGATTACTGGCAC
ATCATTTGGAGTGAACATCGACTCTCTCAACAATCCACAAGACCCCTTTGTGGAGAGCACTAAGAAGTTC
CTAAAATTTGGTTTCTTAGATCCATTATTTCTCTCAATAATACTCTTTCCATTCCTTACCCCAGTTTTTG
AAGCATTAAATGTCTCTCTGTTTCCAAAAGATACCATAAATTTTTTAAGTAAATCTGTAAACAGAATGAA
GAAAAGTCGCCTCAACGACAAACAAAAGCACCGACTAGATTTCCTTCAGCTGATGATTGACTCCCAGAAT
TCGAAAGAAACTGAGTCCCACAAAGCTCTGTCTGATCTGGAGCTCGCAGCCCAGTCAATAATCTTCATTT
TTGCTGGCTATGAAACCACCAGCAGTGTTCTTTCCTTCACTTTATATGAACTGGCCACTCACCCTGATGT
CCAGCAGAAACTGCAAAAGGAGATTAATGCAGTTTTGCCCAATAAGGCACCACCTACCTATGATGCCGTG
GTACAGATGGAGTACCTTGACATGGTGGTGAATGAAACACTCAGATTATTCCCAGTTGCTATTAGACTTG
AGAGGACTTGCAAGAAAGATGTTGAAATCAATGGGGTATTCATTCCCAAAGGGTCAATGGTGGTGATTCC
AACTTATGCTCTTCACCATGACCCAAAGTACTGGACAGAGCCTGAGGAGTTCCGCCCTGAAAGGTTCAGT
AAGAAGAAGGACAGCATAGATCCTTACATATACACACCCTTTGGAACTGGACCCAGAAACTGCATTGGCA
TGAGGTTTGCTCTCATGAACATGAAACTTGCTCTAATCAGAGTCCTTCAGAACTTCTCCTTCAAACCTTG
TAAAGAAACACAGATCCCCTTGAAATTAGACACGCAAGGACTTCTTCAACCAGAAAAACCCATTGTTCTA
AAGGTGGATTCAAGAGATGGAACCCTAAGTGGAGAA
