>Addgene plasmid #81480 | pDONR223_CYP3A5_p.D336N | addgene partial sequence | sequence record 156488 | M13-F20 5'-TGTAAAACGACGGCCAGT-3'
TTCGTTGCAACAAATTGATGAGCAATGCTTTTTTATAATGCCAACTTTGTACAAAAAAGTTGGCACCATG
GACCTCATCCCAAATTTGGCGGTGGAAACCTGGCTTCTCCTGGCTGTCAGCCTGGTGCTCCTCTATCTAT
ATGGGACCCGTACACATGGACTTTTTAAGAGACTGGGAATTCCAGGGCCCACACCTCTGCCTTTGTTGGG
AAATGTTTTGTCCTATCGTCAGGGTCTCTGGAAATTTGACACAGAGTGCTATAAAAAGTATGGAAAAATG
TGGGGAACGTATGAAGGTCAACTCCCTGTGCTGGCCATCACAGATCCCGACGTGATCAGAACAGTGCTAG
TGAAAGAATGTTATTCTGTCTTCACAAATCGAAGGTCTTTAGGCCCAGTGGGATTTATGAAAAGTGCCAT
CTCTTTAGCTGAGGATGAAGAATGGAAGAGAATACGGTCATTGCTGTCTCCAACCTTCACCAGCGGAAAA
CTCAAGGAGATGTTCCCCATCATTGCCCAGTATGGAGATGTATTGGTGAGAAACTTGAGGCGGGAAGCAG
AGAAAGGCAAGCCTGTCACCTTGAAAGACATCTTTGGGGCCTACAGCATGGATGTGATTACTGGCACATC
ATTTGGAGTGAACATCGACTCTCTCAACAATCCACAAGACCCCTTTGTGGAGAGCACTAAGAAGTTCCTA
AAATTTGGTTTCTTAGATCCATTATTTCTCTCAATAATACTCTTTCCATTCCTTACCCCAGTTTTTGAAG
CATTAAATGTCTCTCTGTTTCCAAAAGATACCATAAATTTTTTAAGTAAATCTGTAAACAGAATGAAGAA
AAGTCGCCTCAACGACAAACAAAAGCACCGACTAGATTTCCTTCAGCTGATGATTGACTCCCAGAATTCG
AAAGAAACTGAGTCCCACAAAGCTCTGTCTGATCTGGAGCTCGCAGCCCAGTCAATAATCTTCATTTTTG
CTGGCTATGAAACCACCAGCAGTGTTCTTTCCTTCACTTTATATGAACTGGCCACTCACCCTGATGTCCA
GCAGAAACTGC
